>Addgene plasmid #137102 | pL2-GGASPAGG | addgene full sequence | sequence record 272206 | Addgene NGS Result
GCGGCCTTTTTACGGTTCCTGGCCTTTTGCTGGCCTTTTGCTCACATGTTCTTTCCTGCGTTATCCCCTG
ATTCTGTGGATAACCGTATTACCGCCAATTGGCTCGCCGCAGCCGAACGACCGAGCGCAGCGAGTCACCC
GAAGACCATTTTGGACGCCAGCAGTGGGTGGAGCATCTCCTGCAGGAGGGCATTGCATCCAGCCCCGAGC
AAAAGGAGACCCCTGACTAGTCTCCGGGAGCTGCATGTGTCAGAGGTTTTCACCGTCATCACCGAAACGC
GCGACACGAAAGGGCCTCGTGATACGCCTATTTTTATAGGTTAATGTCATGATAATAATGGTTTCTTAGA
CGTCAGGTGGCCTTTTCGGGGAAATGTGCGCGGAACCCCTATTTGTTTATTTTTCTAAATACATTCAAAT
ATGTATCCGCTCATGAATTAATTCTTAGAAAAACTCATCGAGCATCAAATGAAACTGCAATTTATTCATA
TCAGGATTATCAATACCATATTTTTGAAAAAGCCGTTTCTGTAATGAAGGAGAAAACTCACCGAGGCAGT
TCCATAGGATGGCAAGATCCTGGTATCGGTCTGCGATTCCGACTCGTCCAACATCAATACAACCTATTAA
TTTCCCCTCGTCAAAAATAAGGTTATCAAGTGAGAAATCACCATGAGTGACGACTGAATCCGGTGAGAAT
GGCAAAAGTTTATGCATTTCTTTCCAGACTTGTTCAACAGGCCAGCCATTACGCTCGTCATCAAAATCAC
TCGCATCAACCAAACCGTTATTCATTCGTGATTGCGCCTGAGCCAGACGAAATACGCGGTCGCTGTTAAA
AGGACAATTACAAACAGGAATCGAATGCAACCGGCGCAGGAACACCGCCAGCGCATCAACAATATTTTCA
CCTGAATCAGGATATTCTTCTAATACCTGGAATGCTGTTTTCCCTGGGATCGCCGTGGTGAGTAACCATG
CATCATCAGGAGTACGGATAAAATGCTTGATGGTCGGAAGAGGCATAAATTCCGTCAGCCAGTTTAGTCT
GACCATCTCATCTGTAACATCATTGGCAACGCTACCTTTGCCATGTTTCAGAAACAACTCTGGCGCATCG
GGCTTCCCATACAATCGATAGATTGTCGCACCTGATTGCCCGACATTATCGCGAGCCCATTTATACCCAT
ATAAATCAGCATCCATGTTGGAATTTAATCGCGGCCTAGAGCAAGACGTTTCCCGTTGAATATGGCTCAT
AACACCCCTTGTATTACTGTTTATGTAAGCAGACAGTTTTATTGTGAATTCTCATGACCAAAATCCCTTA
ACGTGAGTTTTCGTTCCACTGAGCGTCAGACCCCGTAGAAAAGATCAAAGGATCTTCTTGAGATCCTTTT
TTTCTGCGCGTAATCTGCTGCTTGCAAACAAAAAAACCACCGCTACCAGCGGTGGTTTGTTTGCCGGATC
AAGAGCTACCAACTCTTTTTCCGAAGGTAACTGGCTTCAGCAGAGCGCAGATACCAAATACTGTTCTTCT
AGTGTAGCCGTAGTTAGGCCACCACTTCAAGAACTCTGTAGCACCGCCTACATACCTCGCTCTGCTAATC
CTGTTACCAGTGGCTGCTGCCAGTGGCGATAAGTCGTGTCTTACCGGGTTGGACTCAAGACGATAGTTAC
CGGATAAGGCGCAGCGGTCGGGCTGAACGGGGGGTTCGTGCACACAGCCCAGCTTGGAGCGAACGACCTA
CACCGAACTGAGATACCTACAGCGTGAGCTATGAGAAAGCGCCACGCTTCCCGAAGGGAGAAAGGCGGAC
AGGTATCCGGTAAGCGGCAGGGTCGGAACAGGAGAGCGCACGAGGGAGCTTCCAGGGGGAAACGCCTGGT
ATCTTTATAGTCCTGTCGGGTTTCGCCACCTCTGACTTGAGCGTCGATTTTTGTGATCTCGTCAGGGGGG
CGGAGCCTATGGAAAAACGCCAGCAAC
Features (pLannotate 1.2.2; 5 found; start..end, strand, type, name):
     36..95      +  rep_origin     RSF ori (fragment): Plasmids containing the RSF 1030 origin of replication can be propagated in E. coli cells that contain additional plasmids with compatible origins.
    250..284     -  CDS            rop (fragment): Rop protein, which maintains plasmids at low copy number; rop
    379..436     +  promoter       AmpR promoter (fragment): bla
    445..1260    -  CDS            KanR: aminoglycoside phosphotransferase; aph(3')-Ia; confers resistance to kanamycin in bacteria or G418 (Geneticin®) in eukaryotes
   1388..1975    +  rep_origin     ori: high-copy-number ColE1/pMB1/pBR322/pUC origin of replication
