[The description below was written by a language model from this plasmid's Addgene catalogue record and pLannotate feature annotations shown in this document.]
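Description:
pL2-GGASPAGG is a small bacterial storage plasmid of just under 2 kb, built on the pL2 backbone. It belongs to the iFLinkC (iterative functional linker cloning) toolkit, a synthetic-biology system for the combinatorial assembly of linker peptides with functional protein domains. It is maintained in E. coli at high copy number through a ColE1/pUC-type origin of replication and is selected with kanamycin via an aph(3')-Ia aminoglycoside phosphotransferase gene. The automated annotation also detects short fragments matching an RSF origin, the rop gene and the AmpR promoter. These are only partial hits, so they are probably backbone remnants or local sequence similarities rather than functional elements.

The payload is a synthetic coding module for an eight-residue linker named for its composition, GGASPAGG. The catalogue describes it as a semi-flexible PASylation-type linker (PAS8), that is, a proline/alanine/serine core flanked by glycine pairs. The insert is too short to be picked up by the feature annotation, so its position in the plasmid is not shown. The record lists restriction-enzyme cloning as the method but gives the flanking cloning sites as unknown. No promoter, tag or reporter associated with the insert is annotated, which fits a part-donor plasmid rather than an expression vector.

Its stated use is linker cloning within iFLinkC. There it would serve as one member of a linker library that can be recombined with domain-encoding parts to build and screen fusion proteins differing in linker length and flexibility.
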