Addgene plasmid #137102: pL2-GGASPAGG
Purpose: iFLinkC Linker cloning
Depositing lab: Viktor Stein. Depositing organization: Technische Universitaet Darmstadt. Publication: iFLinkC: an iterative functional linker cloning strategy for the combinatorial assembly and recombination of linker peptides with functional domains. Grawe A, Ranglack J, Weyrich A, Stein V. Nucleic Acids Res. 2020 Jan 11. pii: 5700546. doi: 10.1093/nar/gkz1210. PubMed 31925441.
Backbone
  Vector backbone: pL2
  Vector type: Synthetic Biology
Growth in bacteria
  Bacterial resistance: Kanamycin, 50 μg/mL
  Growth temperature: 37°C
  Growth strain: DH5alpha
  Copy number: High Copy
Gene/Insert
  Gene/Insert name: GGASPAGG (alt names: Semi-Flexible: PASylation Linker (8); PAS8)
  Species: Synthetic
  Cloning method: Restriction Enzyme; 5′ cloning site Unknown (unknown if destroyed); 3′ cloning site Unknown (unknown if destroyed)
Terms and licenses: Academic/Nonprofit Terms; Industry Terms: Not Available to Industry
How to cite: pL2-GGASPAGG was a gift from Viktor Stein (Addgene plasmid # 137102 ; http://n2t.net/addgene:137102 ; RRID:Addgene_137102)
